Addgene plasmid #134181: pKM808
Purpose: (Empty Backbone) Lentiviral sgRNA plasmid with blasticidin resistance
Depositing lab: Iain Cheeseman. Depositing organization: Whitehead Institute for Biomedical Research. Publication: Large-Scale Analysis of CRISPR/Cas9 Cell-Cycle Knockouts Reveals the Diversity of p53-Dependent Responses to Cell-Cycle Defects. McKinley KL, Cheeseman IM. Dev Cell. 2017 Feb 27;40(4):405-420.e2. doi: 10.1016/j.devcel.2017.01.012. Epub 2017 Feb 16. PubMed 28216383.
Backbone
  Vector backbone: pLENTI-sgRNA
  Backbone manufacturer: Eric Lander & David Sabatini (Addgene plasmid # 71409)
  Vector type: Mammalian Expression, Lentiviral
  Selectable markers: Blasticidin
Growth in bacteria
  Bacterial resistance: Ampicillin, 100 μg/mL
  Growth temperature: 37°C
  Growth strain: NEB Stable
  Copy number: High Copy
Gene/Insert
  Gene/Insert name: None
Terms and licenses: Academic/Nonprofit Terms; Industry Terms: Not Available to Industry
How to cite: pKM808 was a gift from Iain Cheeseman (Addgene plasmid # 134181 ; http://n2t.net/addgene:134181 ; RRID:Addgene_134181)
