[The description below was written by a language model from this plasmid's Addgene catalogue record and pLannotate feature annotations shown in this document.]
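Description:
pKM808 is an empty lentiviral sgRNA expression backbone derived from pLENTI-sgRNA, modified to carry blasticidin resistance as the mammalian selectable marker. In bacteria it is maintained as a high-copy plasmid through a ColE1/pUC-type origin and selected with ampicillin via the β-lactamase gene. An f1 origin, lac regulatory remnants and T3/T7 promoters are also present as carry-over from the cloning backbone.

The viral portion has a third-generation, self-inactivating layout. An RSV promoter fused to a truncated HIV-1 5' LTR drives production of the genomic RNA in packaging cells. This is followed by the Ψ packaging signal with a gag fragment, the Rev response element for Rev-dependent nuclear export, a cPPT/CTS element, and a ΔU3 3' LTR that disables LTR promoter activity after integration. An SV40 poly(A) signal and SV40 origin lie just outside the 3' LTR.

Two expression units sit between the LTRs. A human U6 RNA polymerase III promoter lies upstream of a Streptococcus pyogenes tracrRNA-derived scaffold. The roughly 1.9 kb separating them includes a region annotated as matching a bacterial deoC gene. This most likely acts as a stuffer that is replaced when a guide sequence is cloned in, although the record does not describe the cloning sites or strategy. Downstream, an EF-1α core promoter drives blasticidin S deaminase, with a WPRE to enhance transcript expression.

No guide or Cas9 is encoded. The vector is meant to receive a user-chosen sgRNA, be packaged into lentivirus, and stably transduce Cas9-expressing mammalian cells under blasticidin selection, consistent with the CRISPR/Cas9 cell-cycle gene knockout study it comes from.
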