Features (pLannotate 1.2.2; 28 found; start..end, strand, type, name):
    168..401     +  misc_feature   RRE: The Rev response element (RRE) of HIV-1 allows for Rev-dependent mRNA export from the nucleus to the cytoplasm.
    778..804     +  CDS            Rev (fragment): human immunodeficiency virus 1 (HIV-1) Rev protein; rev; enhances nuclear export of unspliced and incompletely spliced viral mRNAs
    808..1048    +  promoter       U6 promoter: RNA polymerase III promoter for human U6 snRNA
   1234..1893    -  CDS            deoC1: DEOC1_STAAN - Also known as dra. Experimental evidence at protein level: Swiss-Prot protein existence level 1. Catalyzes a reversible aldol reaction between acetaldehyde and D-glyceraldehyde 3-phosphate to generate 2-deoxy-D-ribose 5- phosphate. From Staphylococcus aureus (strain N315).
   2956..3023    +  misc_RNA       tracrRNA (fragment): trans-activating CRISPR RNA for the Streptococcus pyogenes CRISPR/Cas9 system
   3072..3189    +  misc_feature   cPPT/CTS: central polypurine tract and central termination sequence of HIV-1
   3258..3469    +  promoter       EF-1α core promoter: core promoter for human elongation factor EF-1α
   3495..3893    +  CDS            BSD: blasticidin S deaminase; Aspergillus terreus BSD; confers resistance to blasticidin
   3909..4497    +  misc_feature   WPRE: woodchuck hepatitis virus posttranscriptional regulatory element
   4548..4567    +  misc_feature   cPPT/CTS (fragment): central polypurine tract and central termination sequence of HIV-1
   4569..4802    +  LTR            3' LTR (ΔU3): self-inactivating 3' long terminal repeat (LTR) from HIV-1
   4880..5001    +  polyA_signal   SV40 poly(A) signal: SV40 polyadenylation signal
   5041..5176    +  rep_origin     SV40 ori: SV40 origin of replication
   5197..5215    -  promoter       T7 promoter: promoter for bacteriophage T7 RNA polymerase
   5223..5378    +  CDS            lacZα (fragment): LacZα fragment of β-galactosidase; lacZ fragment
   5383..5811    +  rep_origin     f1 ori (sequence partly withheld): f1 bacteriophage origin of replication; arrow indicates direction of (+) strand synthesis
   5864..5968    +  promoter       AmpR promoter: bla
   5969..6829    +  CDS            AmpR: β-lactamase; bla; confers resistance to ampicillin, carbenicillin, and related antibiotics
   7000..7588    +  rep_origin     ori: high-copy-number ColE1/pMB1/pBR322/pUC origin of replication
   7771..7863    +  CDS            lacI (fragment): lac repressor; lacI; The lac repressor binds to the lac operator to inhibit transcription in E. coli. This inhibition can be relieved by adding lactose or isopropyl-β-D-thiogalactopyranoside (IPTG).
   7876..7897    +  protein_bind   CAP binding site: CAP binding activates transcription in the presence of cAMP. E. coli catabolite activator protein
   7912..7942    +  promoter       lac promoter: promoter for the E. coli lac operon
   7950..7966    +  protein_bind   lac operator: The lac repressor binds to the lac operator to inhibit transcription in E. coli. This inhibition can be relieved by adding lactose or isopropyl-β-D-thiogalactopyranoside (IPTG). lac repressor encoded by lacI
   8011..8029    +  promoter       T3 promoter: promoter for bacteriophage T3 RNA polymerase
   8057..8283    +  promoter       RSV promoter: Rous sarcoma virus enhancer/promoter
   8284..8464    +  LTR            5' LTR (truncated): truncated 5' long terminal repeat (LTR) from HIV-1
   8511..8636    +  misc_feature   HIV-1 Ψ: packaging signal of human immunodeficiency virus type 1
   8620..22      +  CDS            HIV-1 gag (fragment) (across the origin): gag protein from human immunodeficiency virus 1; gag
>Addgene plasmid #134181 | pKM808 | addgene full sequence | sequence record 272661 | Addgene NGS Result
CCGCACAGCAAGCGGCCGCTGATCTTCAGACCTGGAGGAGGAGATATGAGGGACAATTGGAGAAGTGAAT
TATATAAATATAAAGTAGTAAAAATTGAACCATTAGGAGTAGCACCCACCAAGGCAAAGAGAAGAGTGGT
GCAGAGAGAAAAAAGAGCAGTGGGAATAGGAGCTTTGTTCCTTGGGTTCTTGGGAGCAGCAGGAAGCACT
ATGGGCGCAGCGTCAATGACGCTGACGGTACAGGCCAGACAATTATTGTCTGGTATAGTGCAGCAGCAGA
ACAATTTGCTGAGGGCTATTGAGGCGCAACAGCATCTGTTGCAACTCACAGTCTGGGGCATCAAGCAGCT
CCAGGCAAGAATCCTGGCTGTGGAAAGATACCTAAAGGATCAACAGCTCCTGGGGATTTGGGGTTGCTCT
GGAAAACTCATTTGCACCACTGCTGTGCCTTGGAATGCTAGTTGGAGTAATAAATCTCTGGAACAGATTT
GGAATCACACGACCTGGATGGAGTGGGACAGAGAAATTAACAATTACACAAGCTTAATACACTCCTTAAT
TGAAGAATCGCAAAACCAGCAAGAAAAGAATGAACAAGAATTATTGGAATTAGATAAATGGGCAAGTTTG
TGGAATTGGTTTAACATAACAAATTGGCTGTGGTATATAAAATTATTCATAATGATAGTAGGAGGCTTGG
TAGGTTTAAGAATAGTTTTTGCTGTACTTTCTATAGTGAATAGAGTTAGGCAGGGATATTCACCATTATC
GTTTCAGACCCACCTCCCAACCCCGAGGGGACCCAGAGAGGGCCTATTTCCCATGATTCCTTCATATTTG
CATATACGATACAAGGCTGTTAGAGAGATAATTAGAATTAATTTGACTGTAAACACAAAGATATTAGTAC
AAAATACGTGACGTAGAAAGTAATAATTTCTTGGGTAGTTTGCAGTTTTAAAATTATGTTTTAAAATGGA
CTATCATATGCTTACCGTAACTTGAAAGTATTTCGATTTCTTGGCTTTATATATCTTGTGGAAAGGACGA
AACACCGGAGACGGTTGTAAATGAGCACACAAAATACACATGCTAAAATATTATATTCTATGACCTTTAT
AAAATCAACCAAAATCTTCTTTTTAATAACTTTAGTATCAATAATTAGAATTTTTATGTTCCTTTTTGCA
AACTTTTAATAAAAATGAGCAAAATAAAAAAACGCTAGTTTTAGTAACTCGCGTTGTTTTCTTCACCTTT
AATAATAGCTACTCCACCACTTGTTCCTAAGCGGTCAGCTCCTGCTTCAATCATTTTTTGAGCATCTTCA
AATGTTCTAACTCCACCAGCTGCTTTAACTAAAGCATTGTCTTTAACAACTGACTTCATTAGTTTAACAT
CTTCAAATGTTGCACCTGATTTTGAAAATCCTGTTGATGTTTTAACAAATTCTAATCCAGCTTCAACAGC
TATTTCACAAGCTTTCATGATTTCTTCTTTTGTTAATAAACAATTTTCCATAATACATTTAACAACATGT
GATCCAGCTGCTTTTTTTACAGCTTTCATGTCTTCTAAAACTAATTCATAATTTTTGTCTTTTAATGCAC
CAATATTTAATACCATATCAATTTCTGTTGCACCATCTTTAATTGCTTCAGAAACTTCGAATGCTTTTGT
AGCTGTTGTGCATGCACCTAGAGGAAAACCTACAACATTTGTTATTCCTACATTTGTGCCTTTTAATAAT
TCTTTACAATAGCTTGTTCAATATGAATTAACACAAACTGTTGCAAAATCAAATTCAATTGCTTCATCAC
ATAATTGTTTAATTTCAGCTTTCGTAGCATCTTGTTTTAATAATGTGTGATCTATATATTTGTTTAGTTT
CATTTTTTCTCCTATATATTCATTTTTAATTTTAATTCTTTAATAATTTCGTCTACTTTAACTTTAGCGT
TTTGAACAGATTCACCAACACCTATAAAATAAATTTTTAGTTTAGGTTCAGTTCCACTTGGGCGAACAGC
AAATCATGACTTATCTTCTAAATAAAATTTTAGTAAGTCTTGTCCTGGCATATTATACATTCCATCGATG
TAGTCTTCAACATTAACAACTTTAAGTCCAGCAATTTGAGTTAAGGGTGTTGCTCTCAATGATTTCATTA
ATGGTTCAATTTTTAATTTCTTTTCTTCTGGTTTAAAATTCAAGTTTAAAGTGAAAGTGTAATATGCACC
CATTTCTTTAAATAAATCTTCTAAATAGTCTACTAATGTTTTATTTTGTTTTTTATAAAATCAAGCAGCC
TCTGCTATTAATATAGAAGCTTGTATTCCATCTTTATCTCTAGCTGAGTCATCAATTACATATCCATAAC
TTTCTTCATAAGCAAAAACAAAATTTAATCCGTTATCTTCTTCTTTAGCAATTTCTCTACCCATTCATTT
AAATCCAGTTAAAGTTTTTACAATATTAACTCCATATTTTTCATGAGCGATTCTATCACCCAAATCACTT
GTTACAAAACTTGAATATAGAGCCGGATTTTTTGGAATGCTATTTAAGCGTTTTAGATTTGATAATTTTC
AATCAATTAAAATTGGTCCTGTTTGATTTCCATCTAATCTTACAAAATGACCATCATGTTTTATTGCCAT
TCCAAATCTGTCAGCATCTGGGTCATTCATAATAATAATATCTGCATCATGTTTAATACCATATTCAAGC
GGTATTTTTCATGCAGGATCAAATTCTGGATTTGGATTTACAACATTTTTAAATGTTTCATCTTCAAATG
CATGCTCTTCAACCTCAATAACGTTATATCCTGATTCACGTAATATTTTTGGGGTAAATTTAGTTCCTGT
TCCATTAACTGCGCTAAAAATAATTTTTAAATCTTTTTTAGCTTCTTGCTCTTTTTTGTACGTCTCTGTT
TAAGAGCTATGCTGGAAACAGCATAGCAAGTTTAAATAAGGCTAGTCCGTTATCAACTTGAAAAAGTGGC
ACCGAGTCGGTGCTTTTTTTGAATTCTAGATCTTGAGACAAATGGCAGTATTCATCCACAATTTTAAAAG
AAAAGGGGGGATTGGGGGGTACAGTGCAGGGGAAAGAATAGTAGACATAATAGCAACAGACATACAAACT
AAAGAATTACAAAAACAAATTACAAAAATTCAAAATTTTCGGGTTTATTACAGGGACAGCAGAGATCCAC
TTTGGCGCCGGCTCGAGTGGCTCCGGTGCCCGTCAGTGGGCAGAGCGCACATCGCCCACAGTCCCCGAGA
AGTTGGGGGGAGGGGTCGGCAATTGAACCGGTGCCTAGAGAAGGTGGCGCGGGGTAAACTGGGAAAGTGA
TGTCGTGTACTGGCTCCGCCTTTTTCCCGAGGGTGGGGGAGAACCGTATATAAGTGCAGTAGTCGCCGTG
AACGTTCTTTTTCGCAACGGGTTTGCCGCCAGAACACAGGTGTCGTGACGCGGGATCCGCCACCATGGCC
AAGCCTTTGTCTCAAGAAGAATCCACCCTCATTGAAAGAGCAACGGCTACAATCAACAGCATCCCCATCT
CTGAAGACTACAGCGTCGCCAGCGCAGCTCTCTCTAGCGACGGCCGCATCTTCACTGGTGTCAATGTATA
TCATTTTACTGGGGGACCTTGTGCAGAACTCGTGGTGCTGGGCACTGCTGCTGCTGCGGCAGCTGGCAAC
CTGACTTGTATCGTCGCGATCGGAAATGAGAACAGGGGCATCTTGAGCCCCTGCGGACGGTGCCGACAGG
TGCTTCTCGATCTGCATCCTGGGATCAAAGCCATAGTGAAGGACAGTGATGGACAGCCGACGGCAGTTGG
GATTCGTGAATTGCTGCCCTCTGGTTATGTGTGGGAGGGCTAAACGCGTTAAGTCGACAATCAACCTCTG
GATTACAAAATTTGTGAAAGATTGACTGGTATTCTTAACTATGTTGCTCCTTTTACGCTATGTGGATACG
CTGCTTTAATGCCTTTGTATCATGCTATTGCTTCCCGTATGGCTTTCATTTTCTCCTCCTTGTATAAATC
CTGGTTGCTGTCTCTTTATGAGGAGTTGTGGCCCGTTGTCAGGCAACGTGGCGTGGTGTGCACTGTGTTT
GCTGACGCAACCCCCACTGGTTGGGGCATTGCCACCACCTGTCAGCTCCTTTCCGGGACTTTCGCTTTCC
CCCTCCCTATTGCCACGGCGGAACTCATCGCCGCCTGCCTTGCCCGCTGCTGGACAGGGGCTCGGCTGTT
GGGCACTGACAATTCCGTGGTGTTGTCGGGGAAATCATCGTCCTTTCCTTGGCTGCTCGCCTGTGTTGCC
ACCTGGATTCTGCGCGGGACGTCCTTCTGCTACGTCCCTTCGGCCCTCAATCCAGCGGACCTTCCTTCCC
GCGGCCTGCTGCCGGCTCTGCGGCCTCTTCCGCGTCTTCGCCTTCGCCCTCAGACGAGTCGGATCTCCCT
TTGGGCCGCCTCCCCGCGTCGACTTTAAGACCAATGACTTACAAGGCAGCTGTAGATCTTAGCCACTTTT
TAAAAGAAAAGGGGGGACTGGAAGGGCTAATTCACTCCCAACGAAGACAAGATCTGCTTTTTGCTTGTAC
TGGGTCTCTCTGGTTAGACCAGATCTGAGCCTGGGAGCTCTCTGGCTAACTAGGGAACCCACTGCTTAAG
CCTCAATAAAGCTTGCCTTGAGTGCTTCAAGTAGTGTGTGCCCGTCTGTTGTGTGACTCTGGTAACTAGA
GATCCCTCAGACCCTTTTAGTCAGTGTGGAAAATCTCTAGCAGTACGTATAGTAGTTCATGTCATCTTAT
TATTCAGTATTTATAACTTGCAAAGAAATGAATATCAGAGAGTGAGAGGAACTTGTTTATTGCAGCTTAT
AATGGTTACAAATAAAGCAATAGCATCACAAATTTCACAAATAAAGCATTTTTTTCACTGCATTCTAGTT
GTGGTTTGTCCAAACTCATCAATGTATCTTATCATGTCTGGCTCTAGCTATCCCGCCCCTAACTCCGCCC
ATCCCGCCCCTAACTCCGCCCAGTTCCGCCCATTCTCCGCCCCATGGCTGACTAATTTTTTTTATTTATG
CAGAGGCCGAGGCCGCCTCGGCCTCTGAGCTATTCCAGAAGTAGTGAGGAGGCTTTTTTGGAGGCCTAGG
GACGTACCCAATTCGCCCTATAGTGAGTCGTATTACGCGCGCTCACTGGCCGTCGTTTTACAACGTCGTG
ACTGGGAAAACCCTGGCGTTACCCAACTTAATCGCCTTGCAGCACATCCCCCTTTCGCCAGCTGGCGTAA
TAGCGAAGAGGCCCGCACCGATCGCCCTTCCCAACAGTTGCGCAGCCTGAATGGCGAATGGG
[124 nt withheld, positions 5383-5506]
C
[91 nt withheld, positions 5508-5598]
A
[49 nt withheld, positions 5600-5648]
CCTTTGACGTTGGAGTCCACGTTCTTT
[37 nt withheld, positions 5676-5712]
ACCCTATCTCGGTCTATTCTTTTGATTTATAAGGGATTTTGCCGATTTCGGCCTATTGGTTAAAAAATGA
GCTGATTTAACAAAAATTTAACGCGAATTTTAACAAAATATTAACGCTTACAATTTAGGTGGCACTTTTC
GGGGAAATGTGCGCGGAACCCCTATTTGTTTATTTTTCTAAATACATTCAAATATGTATCCGCTCATGAG
ACAATAACCCTGATAAATGCTTCAATAATATTGAAAAAGGAAGAGTATGAGTATTCAACATTTCCGTGTC
GCCCTTATTCCCTTTTTTGCGGCATTTTGCCTTCCTGTTTTTGCTCACCCAGAAACGCTGGTGAAAGTAA
AAGATGCTGAAGATCAGTTGGGTGCACGAGTGGGTTACATCGAACTGGATCTCAACAGCGGTAAGATCCT
TGAGAGTTTTCGCCCCGAAGAACGTTTTCCAATGATGAGCACTTTTAAAGTTCTGCTATGTGGCGCGGTA
TTATCCCGTATTGACGCCGGGCAAGAGCAACTCGGTCGCCGCATACACTATTCTCAGAATGACTTGGTTG
AGTACTCACCAGTCACAGAAAAGCATCTTACGGATGGCATGACAGTAAGAGAATTATGCAGTGCTGCCAT
AACCATGAGTGATAACACTGCGGCCAACTTACTTCTGACAACGATCGGAGGACCGAAGGAGCTAACCGCT
TTTTTGCACAACATGGGGGATCATGTAACTCGCCTTGATCGTTGGGAACCGGAGCTGAATGAAGCCATAC
CAAACGACGAGCGTGACACCACGATGCCTGTAGCAATGGCAACAACGTTGCGCAAACTATTAACTGGCGA
ACTACTTACTCTAGCTTCCCGGCAACAATTAATAGACTGGATGGAGGCGGATAAAGTTGCAGGACCACTT
CTGCGCTCGGCCCTTCCGGCTGGCTGGTTTATTGCTGATAAATCTGGAGCCGGTGAGCGTGGGTCTCGCG
GTATCATTGCAGCACTGGGGCCAGATGGTAAGCCCTCCCGTATCGTAGTTATCTACACGACGGGGAGTCA
GGCAACTATGGATGAACGAAATAGACAGATCGCTGAGATAGGTGCCTCACTGATTAAGCATTGGTAACTG
TCAGACCAAGTTTACTCATATATACTTTAGATTGATTTAAAACTTCATTTTTAATTTAAAAGGATCTAGG
TGAAGATCCTTTTTGATAATCTCATGACCAAAATCCCTTAACGTGAGTTTTCGTTCCACTGAGCGTCAGA
CCCCGTAGAAAAGATCAAAGGATCTTCTTGAGATCCTTTTTTTCTGCGCGTAATCTGCTGCTTGCAAACA
AAAAAACCACCGCTACCAGCGGTGGTTTGTTTGCCGGATCAAGAGCTACCAACTCTTTTTCCGAAGGTAA
CTGGCTTCAGCAGAGCGCAGATACCAAATACTGTTCTTCTAGTGTAGCCGTAGTTAGGCCACCACTTCAA
GAACTCTGTAGCACCGCCTACATACCTCGCTCTGCTAATCCTGTTACCAGTGGCTGCTGCCAGTGGCGAT
AAGTCGTGTCTTACCGGGTTGGACTCAAGACGATAGTTACCGGATAAGGCGCAGCGGTCGGGCTGAACGG
GGGGTTCGTGCACACAGCCCAGCTTGGAGCGAACGACCTACACCGAACTGAGATACCTACAGCGTGAGCT
ATGAGAAAGCGCCACGCTTCCCGAAGGGAGAAAGGCGGACAGGTATCCGGTAAGCGGCAGGGTCGGAACA
GGAGAGCGCACGAGGGAGCTTCCAGGGGGAAACGCCTGGTATCTTTATAGTCCTGTCGGGTTTCGCCACC
TCTGACTTGAGCGTCGATTTTTGTGATGCTCGTCAGGGGGGCGGAGCCTATGGAAAAACGCCAGCAACGC
GGCCTTTTTACGGTTCCTGGCCTTTTGCTGGCCTTTTGCTCACATGTTCTTTCCTGCGTTATCCCCTGAT
TCTGTGGATAACCGTATTACCGCCTTTGAGTGAGCTGATACCGCTCGCCGCAGCCGAACGACCGAGCGCA
GCGAGTCAGTGAGCGAGGAAGCGGAAGAGCGCCCAATACGCAAACCGCCTCTCCCCGCGCGTTGGCCGAT
TCATTAATGCAGCTGGCACGACAGGTTTCCCGACTGGAAAGCGGGCAGTGAGCGCAACGCAATTAATGTG
AGTTAGCTCACTCATTAGGCACCCCAGGCTTTACACTTTATGCTTCCGGCTCGTATGTTGTGTGGAATTG
TGAGCGGATAACAATTTCACACAGGAAACAGCTATGACCATGATTACGCCAAGCGCGCAATTAACCCTCA
CTAAAGGGAACAAAAGCTGGAGCTGCAAGCTTAATGTAGTCTTATGCAATACTCTTGTAGTCTTGCAACA
TGGTAACGATGAGTTAGCAACATGCCTTACAAGGAGAGAAAAAGCACCGTGCATGCCGATTGGTGGAAGT
AAGGTGGTACGATCGTGCCTTATTAGGAAGGCAACAGACGGGTCTGACATGGATTGGACGAACCACTGAA
TTGCCGCATTGCAGAGATATTGTATTTAAGTGCCTAGCTCGATACATAAACGGGTCTCTCTGGTTAGACC
AGATCTGAGCCTGGGAGCTCTCTGGCTAACTAGGGAACCCACTGCTTAAGCCTCAATAAAGCTTGCCTTG
AGTGCTTCAAGTAGTGTGTGCCCGTCTGTTGTGTGACTCTGGTAACTAGAGATCCCTCAGACCCTTTTAG
TCAGTGTGGAAAATCTCTAGCAGTGGCGCCCGAACAGGGACTTGAAAGCGAAAGGGAAACCAGAGGAGCT
CTCTCGACGCAGGACTCGGCTTGCTGAAGCGCGCACGGCAAGAGGCGAGGGGCGGCGACTGGTGAGTACG
CCAAAAATTTTGACTAGCGGAGGCTAGAAGGAGAGAGATGGGTGCGAGAGCGTCAGTATTAAGCGGGGGA
GAATTAGATCGCGATGGGAAAAAATTCGGTTAAGGCCAGGGGGAAAGAAAAAATATAAATTAAAACATAT
AGTATGGGCAAGCAGGGAGCTAGAACGATTCGCAGTTAATCCTGGCCTGTTAGAAACATCAGAAGGCTGT
AGACAAATACTGGGACAGCTACAACCATCCCTTCAGACAGGATCAGAAGAACTTAGATCATTATATAATA
CAGTAGCAACCCTCTATTGTGTGCATCAAAGGATAGAGATAAAAGACACCAAGGAAGCTTTAGACAAGAT
AGAGGAAGAGCAAAACAAAAGTAAGACCA
